>Addgene plasmid #157091 | pD649-HAsp-KLRG1-COMP5AP-AviTag-9xHis | depositor full sequence | sequence record 303291 | Full Sequence
TTTCAATATTATTGAAGCATTTATCAGGGTTATTGTCTCATGAGCGGATACATATTTGAATGTATTTAGA
AAAATAAACAAATAGGGGTCAGTGTTACAACCAATTAACCAATTCTGAACATTATCGCGAGCCCATTTAT
ACCTGAATATGGCTCATAACACCCCTTGCTCATGACCAAAATCCCTTAACGTGAGTTACGCGCGCGTCGT
TCCACTGAGCGTCAGACCCCGTAGAAAAGATCAAAGGATCTTCTTGAGATCCTTTTTTTCTGCGCGTAAT
CTGCTGCTTGCAAACAAAAAAACCACCGCTACCAGCGGTGGTTTGTTTGCCGGATCAAGAGCTACCAACT
CTTTTTCCGAAGGTAACTGGCTTCAGCAGAGCGCAGATACCAAATACTGTTCTTCTAGTGTAGCCGTAGT
TAGCCCACCACTTCAAGAACTCTGTAGCACCGCCTACATACCTCGCTCTGCTAATCCTGTTACCAGTGGC
TGCTGCCAGTGGCGATAAGTCGTGTCTTACCGGGTTGGACTCAAGACGATAGTTACCGGATAAGGCGCAG
CGGTCGGGCTGAACGGGGGGTTCGTGCACACAGCCCAGCTTGGAGCGAACGACCTACACCGAACTGAGAT
ACCTACAGCGTGAGCTATGAGAAAGCGCCACGCTTCCCGAAGGGAGAAAGGCGGACAGGTATCCGGTAAG
CGGCAGGGTCGGAACAGGAGAGCGCACGAGGGAGCTTCCAGGGGGAAACGCCTGGTATCTTTATAGTCCT
GTCGGGTTTCGCCACCTCTGACTTGAGCGTCGATTTTTGTGATGCTCGTCAGGGGGGCGGAGCCTATGGA
AAAACGCCAGCAACGCGGCCTTTTTACGGTTCCTGGCCTTTTGCTGGCCTTTTGCTCACATGTTCTTTCC
TGCGTTATCCCCTGATTCTGTGGATAACCGTATTACCGCCTTTGAGTGAGCTGATACCGCTCGCCGCAGC
CGAACGACCGAGCGCAGCGAGTCAGTGAGCGAGGAAGCGGAAGGCGAGAGTAGGGAACTGCCAGGCATCA
AACTAAGCAGAAGGCCCCTGACGGATGGCCTTTTTGCGTTTCTACAAACTCTTTCTGTGTTGTAAAACGA
CGGCCAGTCTTAAGCTCGGGCCCCCTGGGCGGTTCTGATAACGAGTAATCGTTAATCCGCAAATAACGTA
AAAACCCGCTTCGGCGGGTTTTTTTATGGGGGGAGTTTAGGGAAAGAGCATTTGTCAGAATATTTAAGGG
CGCCTGTCACTTTGCTTGATATATGAGAATTATTTAACCTTATAAATGAGAAAAAAGCAACGCACTTTAA
ATAAGATACGTTGCTTTTTCGATTGATGAACACCTATAATTAAACTATTCATCTATTATTTATGATTTTT
TGTATATACAATATTTCTAGTTTGTTAAAGAGAATTAAGAAAATAAATCTCGAAAATAATAAAGGGAAAA
TCAGTTTTTGATATCAAAATTATACATGTCAACGATAATACAAAATATAATACAAACTATAAGATGTTAT
CAGTATTTATTATCATTTAGAATAAATTTTGTGTCGCCCTTAATTGTGAGCGGATAACAATTACGAGCTT
CATGCACAGTGGCGTTGACTCAATATTGGCCATTAGCCATATTATTCATTGGTTATATAGCATAAATCAA
TATTGGCTATTGGCCATTGCATACGTTGTATCTATATCATAATATGTACATTTATATTGGCTCATGTCCA
ATATGACCGCCATGTTGGCATTGATTATTGACTAGTTATTAATAGTAATCAATTACGGGGTCATTAGTTC
ATAGCCCATATATGGAGTTCCGCGTTACATAACTTACGGTAAATGGCCCGCCTGGCTGACCGCCCAACGA
CCCCCGCCCATTGACGTCAATAATGACGTATGTTCCCATAGTAACGCCAATAGGGACTTTCCATTGACGT
CAATGGGTGGAGTATTTACGGTAAACTGCCCACTTGGCAGTACATCAAGTGTATCATATGCCAAGTACGC
CCCCTATTGACGTCAATGACGGTAAATGGCCCGCCTGGCATTATGCCCAGTACATGACCTTATGGGACTT
TCCTACTTGGCAGTACATCTACGTATTAGTCATCGCTATTACCATGGTGATGCGGTTTTGGCAGTACATC
AATGGGCGTGGATAGCGGTTTGACTCACGGGGATTTCCAAGTCTCCACCCCATTGACGTCAATGGGAGTT
TGTTTTGGCACCAAAATCAACGGGACTTTCCAAAATGTCGTAACAACTCCGCCCCATTGACGCAAATGGG
CGGTAGGCGTGTACGGTGGGAGGTCTATATAAGCAGAGCTCGTTTAGTGAACCGTCAGATCGCCTGGAGA
CGCCATCCACGCTGTTTTGACCTCCATAGAAGACACCGGGACCGATCCAGCCTCCGCGGCCGGGAACGGT
GCATTGGAACGCGGATTCCCCGTGCCAAGAGTGACGTAAGTACCGCCTATAGAGTCTATAGGCCCACCCC
CTTGGCTTCGTTAGAACGCGGCTACAATTAATACATAACCTTATGTATCATACACATACGATTTAGGTGA
CACTATAGAATAACATCCACTTTGCCTTTCTCTCCACAGGTGTCCACTCCCAGGTCCAACTGCACCTCGG
TTCTATCGAAAACGCGCCTGCTAGCGCCACCATGAAGACCATCATTGCCCTGAGCTACATCTTCTGCCTG
GTGTTCGCTGCGGCCGCCTTGTGTCAGGGCAGCAATTACTCTACCTGCGCCAGCTGTCCTAGCTGCCCCG
ACAGATGGATGAAGTACGGCAACCACTGCTACTACTTCAGCGTGGAAGAGAAGGACTGGAACAGCAGCCT
GGAATTCTGCCTGGCCAGAGACAGCCATCTGCTGGTCATCACCGACAATCAAGAGATGAGCCTGCTCCAG
GTGTTCCTGAGCGAGGCCTTTTGTTGGATCGGCCTGAGAAACAATAGCGGTTGGAGATGGGAGGACGGCA
GCCCTCTGAACTTCAGCAGAATCAGCAGCAACAGCTTCGTGCAGACCTGCGGCGCCATCAACAAAAATGG
ACTGCAGGCCAGCAGCTGCGAGGTGCCACTTCACTGGGTCTGCAAGAAGTGCCCATTTGCCGATCAGGCC
CTGTTTGGCGCGCCGGAAGATCAAGTTGATCCAAGATTGATTGATGGCAAGGGCGGATCTCTGGAGGTGC
TGTTCCAGGGACCAGGCGGAAGCGGCAATCCCGGCGGCGATCTGGCCCCCCAGATGCTGCGCGAGCTGCA
GGAGACCAATGCCGCCCTGCAGGACGTGCGCGAGCTGCTGCGCCACCGCGTGAAGGAGATCACCTTCCTG
AAGAACACCGTGATGGAGTGCGACGCCTGCGGTATGCAGCCCTCTAGAGGCTCCGGCTCCATCATCCCAG
TTGAGGAGGAGAACCCGGACTTCTGGAACCGCGAGGCAGCCGAGGCCCTGGGTGCCGCCAAGAAGCTGCA
GCCTGCACAGACAGCCGCCAAGAACCTCATCATCTTCCTGGGCGATGGGATGGGGGTGTCTACGGTGACA
GCTGCCAGGATCCTAAAAGGGCAGAAGAAGGACAAACTGGGGCCTGAGATACCCCTGGCCATGGACCGCT
TCCCATATGTGGCTCTGTCCAAGACATACAATGTAGACAAACATGTGCCAGACAGTGGAGCCACAGCCAC
GGCCTACCTGTGCGGGGTCAAGGGCAACTTCCAGACCATTGGCTTGAGTGCAGCCGCCCGCTTTAACCAG
TGCAACACGACACGCGGCAACGAGGTCATCTCCGTGATGAATCGGGCCAAGAAAGCAGGGAAGTCAGTGG
GAGTGGTAACCACCACACGAGTGCAGCACGCCTCGCCAGCCGGCACCTACGCCCACACGGTGAACCGCAA
CTGGTACTCGGACGCCGACGTGCCTGCCTCGGCCCGCCAGGAGGGGTGCCAGGACATCGCTACGCAGCTC
ATCTCCAACATGGACATTGACGTGATCCTAGGTGGAGGCCGAAAGTACATGTTTCGCATGGGAACCCCAG
ACCCTGAGTACCCAGATGACTACAGCCAAGGTGGGACCAGGCTGGACGGGAAGAATCTGGTGCAGGAATG
GCTGGCGAAGCGCCAGGGTGCCCGGTATGTGTGGAACCGCACTGAGCTCATGCAGGCTTCCCTGGACCCG
TCTGTGACCCATCTCATGGGTCTCTTTGAGCCTGGAGACATGAAATACGAGATCCACCGAGACTCCACAC
TGGACCCCTCCCTGATGGAGATGACAGAGGCTGCCCTGCGCCTGCTGAGCAGGAACCCCCGCGGCTTCTT
CCTCTTCGTGGAGGGTGGTCGCATCGACCATGGTCATCATGAAAGCAGGGCTTACCGGGCACTGACTGAG
ACGATCATGTTCGACGACGCCATTGAGAGGGCGGGCCAGCTCACCAGCGAGGAGGACACGCTGAGCCTCG
TCACTGCCGACCACTCCCACGTCTTCTCCTTCGGAGGCTACCCCCTGCGAGGGAGCTCCATCTTCGGGCT
GGCCCCTGGCAAGGCCCGGGACAGGAAGGCCTACACGGTCCTCCTATACGGAAACGGTCCAGGCTATGTG
CTCAAGGACGGCGCCCGGCCGGATGTTACCGAGAGCGAGAGCGGGAGCCCCGAGTATCGGCAGCAGTCAG
CAGTGCCCCTGGACGAAGAGACCCACGCAGGCGAGGACGTGGCGGTGTTCGCGCGCGGCCCGCAGGCGCA
CCTGGTTCACGGCGTGCAGGAGCAGACCTTCATAGCGCACGTCATGGCCTTCGCCGCCTGCCTGGAGCCC
TACACCGCCTGCGACCTGGCGCCCCCCGCCGGCACCACCGACGCCGCGCACCCGGGTGGCGGAGGACTGA
ACGACATCTTCGAGGCTCAGAAAATCGAATGGCACGAACATCACCATCACCATCACCATCACCATTAAGG
CCGGCCTGTAGTCACTGGCACAACGCGTTACCCGGTAAGCCAATCGGGTATACACGGTCGTCATACTGCA
GACAGGGTTCTTCTACTTTGCAAGATAGTCTTGAGTAGTAAAATAAATAGATAGAGAAAATCAGCCTCGA
CTGTGCCTTCTAGTTGCCAGCCATCTGTTGTTTGCCCCTCCCCCGTGCCTTCCTTGACCCTGGAAGGTGC
CACTCCCACTGTCCTTTCCTAATAAAATGAGGAAATTGCATCACAACACTCAACCCTATCTCGGTCTATT
CTTTTGATTTATAAGGGATTTTGCCGATTTCGGCCTATTGGTTAAAAAATGAGCTGATTTAACAAAAATT
TAACGCGAATTAATTCTGTGGAATGTGTGTCAGTTAGGGTGTGGAAAGTCCCCAGGCTCCCCAGCAGGCA
GAAGTATGCAAAGCATGCATCTCAATTAGTCAGCAACCAGGTGTGGAAAGTCCCCAGGCTCCCCAGCAGG
CAGAAGTATGCAAAGCATGCATCTCAATTAGTCAGCAACCATAGTCCCGCCCCTAACTCCGCCCATCCCG
CCCCTAACTCCGCCCAGTTCCGCCCATTCTCCGCCCCATGGCTGACTAATTTTTTTTATTTATGCAGAGG
CCGAGGCCGCCTCTGCCTCTGAGCTATTCCAGAAGTAGTGAGGAGGCTTTTTTGGAGGCCTAGGCTTTTG
CAAAAAGCTCCCGGGAGCTTGTATATCCATTTTCGGATCTGATCAGCACGTGTTGACAATTAATCATCGG
CATAGTATATCGGCATAGTATAATACGACAAGGTGAGGAACTAAACCATGACCGAGTACAAGCCCACGGT
GCGCCTCGCCACCCGCGACGACGTCCCCAGGGCCGTACGCACCCTCGCCGCCGCGTTCGCCGACTACCCC
GCCACGCGCCACACCGTCGATCCGGACCGCCACATCGAGCGGGTCACCGAGCTGCAAGAACTCTTCCTCA
CGCGCGTCGGGCTCGACATCGGCAAGGTGTGGGTCGCGGACGACGGCGCCGCGGTGGCGGTCTGGACCAC
GCCGGAGAGCGTCGAAGCGGGGGCGGTGTTCGCCGAGATCGGCCCGCGCATGGCCGAGTTGAGCGGTTCC
CGGCTGGCCGCGCAGCAACAGATGGAAGGCCTCCTGGCGCCGCACCGGCCCAAGGAGCCCGCGTGGTTCC
TGGCCACCGTCGGCGTCTCGCCCGACCACCAGGGCAAGGGTCTGGGCAGCGCCGTCGTGCTCCCCGGAGT
GGAGGCGGCCGAGCGCGCCGGGGTGCCCGCCTTCCTGGAGACATCCGCGCCCCGCAACCTCCCCTTCTAC
GAGCGGCTCGGCTTCACCGTCACCGCCGACGTCGAGGTGCCCGAAGGACCGCGCACCTGGTGCATGACCC
GCAAGCCCGGTGCCTGACACGTGCTACGAGATTTCGATTCCACCGCCGCCTTCTATGAAAGGTTGGGCTT
CGGAATCGTTTTCCGGGACGCCGGCTGGATGATCCTCCAGCGCGGGGATCTCATGCTGGAGTTCTTCGCC
CACCCCAACTTGTTTATTGCAGCTTATAATGGTTACAAATAAAGCAATAGCATCACAAATTTCACAAATA
AAGCATTTTTTTCACTGCATTCTAGTTGTGGTTTGTCCAAACTCATCAATGTATCTTATCATGTCTGTAT
ACCGTCGACCTCTAGCTAGAGCTTGGCGTAATCATGGTCATTACCAATGCTTAATCAGTGAGGCACCTAT
CTCAGCGATCTGTCTATTTCGTTCATCCATAGTTGCCTGACTCCCCGTCGTGTAGATAACTACGATACGG
GAGGGCTTACCATCTGGCCCCAGCGCTGCGATGATACCGCGAGAACCACGCTCACCGGCTCCGGATTTAT
CAGCAATAAACCAGCCAGCCGGAAGGGCCGAGCGCAGAAGTGGTCCTGCAACTTTATCCGCCTCCATCCA
GTCTATTAATTGTTGCCGGGAAGCTAGAGTAAGTAGTTCGCCAGTTAATAGTTTGCGCAACGTTGTTGCC
ATCGCTACAGGCATCGTGGTGTCACGCTCGTCGTTTGGTATGGCTTCATTCAGCTCCGGTTCCCAACGAT
CAAGGCGAGTTACATGATCCCCCATGTTGTGCAAAAAAGCGGTTAGCTCCTTCGGTCCTCCGATCGTTGT
CAGAAGTAAGTTGGCCGCAGTGTTATCACTCATGGTTATGGCAGCACTGCATAATTCTCTTACTGTCATG
CCATCCGTAAGATGCTTTTCTGTGACTGGTGAGTACTCAACCAAGTCATTCTGAGAATAGTGTATGCGGC
GACCGAGTTGCTCTTGCCCGGCGTCAATACGGGATAATACCGCGCCACATAGCAGAACTTTAAAAGTGCT
CATCATTGGAAAACGTTCTTCGGGGCGAAAACTCTCAAGGATCTTACCGCTGTTGAGATCCAGTTCGATG
TAACCCACTCGTGCACCCAACTGATCTTCAGCATCTTTTACTTTCACCAGCGTTTCTGGGTGAGCAAAAA
CAGGAAGGCAAAATGCCGCAAAAAAGGGAATAAGGGCGACACGGAAATGTTGAATACTCATATTCTTCCT
T
Features (pLannotate 1.2.2; 24 found; start..end, strand, type, name):
    119..143     -  CDS            KanR (fragment): aminoglycoside phosphotransferase; aph(3')-Ia; confers resistance to kanamycin
    254..842     +  rep_origin     ori: high-copy-number ColE1/pMB1/pBR322/pUC origin of replication
   1067..1084    +  terminator     rrnB T2 terminator (fragment): transcription terminator T2 from the E. coli rrnB gene
   1109..1128    -  CDS            lacZα (fragment): LacZα fragment of β-galactosidase; lacZ fragment
   1584..1600    +  protein_bind   lac operator: The lac repressor binds to the lac operator to inhibit transcription in E. coli. This inhibition can be relieved by adding lactose or isopropyl-β-D-thiogalactopyranoside (IPTG). lac repressor encoded by lacI
   1843..2146    +  enhancer       CMV enhancer: human cytomegalovirus immediate early enhancer
   2147..2350    +  promoter       CMV promoter: human cytomegalovirus (CMV) immediate early promoter
   2486..2529    +  intron         CMV intron (fragment): modified intron A from human cytomegalovirus
   2581..2599    +  promoter       SP6 promoter: promoter for bacteriophage SP6 RNA polymerase
   2603..2640    +  CDS            IgH signal sequence (fragment): signal sequence from the mouse immunoglobulin heavy chain variable region
   2749..3156    +  CDS            KLRG1 (fragment): KLRG1_HUMAN - Also known as CLEC15A, MAFA, MAFAL. Experimental evidence at protein level: Swiss-Prot protein existence level 1. Plays an inhibitory role on natural killer (NK) cells and T- cell functions upon binding to their non-MHC ligands. May mediate missing self recognition by binding to a highly conserved site on classical cadherins, enabling it to monitor expression of E- cadherin/CDH1, N-cadherin/CDH2 and R-cadherin/CDH4 on target cells. From Homo sapiens (Human).
   3253..3432    +  CDS            Comp (fragment): COMP_RAT - Experimental evidence at protein level: Swiss-Prot protein existence level 1. May play a role in the structural integrity of cartilage via its interaction with other extracellular matrix proteins such as the collagens and fibronectin. Can mediate the interaction of chondrocytes with the cartilage extracellular matrix through interaction with cell surface integrin receptors. Could play a role in the pathogenesis of osteoarthritis. Potent suppressor of apoptosis in both primary chondrocytes and transformed cells. Suppresses apoptosis by blocking the activation of caspase-3 and by indu
   3420..4872    +  CDS            SEAP (fragment): secreted alkaline phosphatase from human placenta The natural enzyme has a C-terminal transmembrane sequence that is replaced by a GPI anchor.
   4897..4938    +  CDS            AviTag™ (fragment): peptide tag that allows for enzymatic biotinylation
   4942..4965    +  CDS            8xHis: 8xHis affinity tag
   5111..5222    +  polyA_signal   bGH poly(A) signal: bovine growth hormone polyadenylation signal
   5223..5331    +  rep_origin     f1 ori (fragment): f1 bacteriophage origin of replication; arrow indicates direction of (+) strand synthesis
   5345..5674    +  promoter       SV40 promoter: SV40 enhancer and early promoter
   5722..5769    +  promoter       EM7 promoter: synthetic bacterial promoter&nbsp
   5788..6387    +  CDS            PuroR (fragment): puromycin N-acetyltransferase; pac from Streptomyces; confers resistance to puromycin
   6397..6522    +  CDS            ble (fragment): BLE_KLEPN - Experimental evidence at protein level: Swiss-Prot protein existence level 1. Binding protein with a strong affinity to the bleomycin family of antibiotics. Binds to CL990; an antimitotic-antibiotic compound. From Klebsiella pneumoniae.
   6517..6638    +  polyA_signal   SV40 poly(A) signal: SV40 polyadenylation signal
   6691..7551    -  CDS            AmpR: β-lactamase; bla; confers resistance to ampicillin, carbenicillin, and related antibiotics
   7554..89      -  promoter       AmpR promoter (fragment) (across the origin): bla
