[The description below was written by a language model from this plasmid's Addgene catalogue record and pLannotate feature annotations shown in this document.]
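Description:
pD649-HAsp-KLRG1-COMP5AP-AviTag-9xHis is a mammalian expression plasmid built on the pD649 backbone for producing a secreted, multimerised form of the extracellular domain of human KLRG1, an inhibitory lectin-like receptor of NK and T cells that recognises classical cadherins. It is maintained in E. coli at high copy through a ColE1/pUC-type origin and selected with ampicillin via the β-lactamase gene. The annotation also shows short remnants of other backbone elements (KanR, lacZα, an rrnB terminator and an f1 ori fragment) that are unlikely to be functional. A second cassette, in which SV40 early and EM7 promoters drive a puromycin N-acetyltransferase sequence followed by a ble fragment and the SV40 poly(A) signal, could allow drug selection in mammalian cells, although both coding regions are annotated only as fragments. The depositor notes that some plasmids in this collection may carry an IS4-like transposase element upstream of the CMV promoter; none is annotated here.

The expression unit uses the CMV enhancer and promoter, followed by a CMV intron A fragment. An SP6 promoter lies just upstream of the coding sequence. The name indicates an HA-derived signal peptide, whereas the automated annotation matches part of this leader to an immunoglobulin heavy chain signal sequence. In either case the leader directs secretion. The 408 bp KLRG1 segment sits between retained NotI and AscI sites and is fused in frame to the coiled-coil region of rat COMP, which assembles into pentamers, and then to human placental alkaline phosphatase, an AviTag for enzymatic biotinylation and a polyhistidine tag, ending at the bGH poly(A) signal. Pentamerisation raises avidity and the phosphatase gives an enzymatic readout, which suits the protein for use as a soluble probe in screens for weak extracellular protein–protein interactions.
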