Addgene plasmid #157091: pD649-HAsp-KLRG1-COMP5AP-AviTag-9xHis
Purpose: Mammalian expression of cell-surface protein extracellular domain fused to COMP5AP-AviTag-9xHis. Protein is secreted from cells.
Depositing lab: Chris Garcia. Depositing organization: Stanford University. Publication: A Human IgSF Cell-Surface Interactome Reveals a Complex Network of Protein-Protein Interactions. Wojtowicz WM, Vielmetter J, Fernandes RA, Siepe DH, Eastman CL, Chisholm GB, Cox S, Klock H, Anderson PW, Rue SM, Miller JJ, Glaser SM, Bragstad ML, Vance J, Lam AW, Lesley SA, Zinn K, Garcia KC. Cell. 2020 Aug 20;182(4):1027-1043.e17. doi: 10.1016/j.cell.2020.07.025. PubMed 32822567.
Backbone
  Vector backbone: pD649
  Backbone size w/o insert (bp): 7153
  Vector type: Mammalian Expression
Growth in bacteria
  Bacterial resistance: Ampicillin, 100 μg/mL
  Growth temperature: 37°C
  Growth strain: DH5alpha
  Copy number: High Copy
Gene/Insert
  Gene/Insert name: KLRG1
  Species: H. sapiens (human)
  Insert size (bp): 408
  Entrez Gene: KLRG1 (a.k.a. 2F1, MAFA, MAFA-L, CLEC15A, MAFA-2F1, MGC13600, MAFA-LIKE)
  Promoter: CMV/SP6
  Tag / fusion protein: COMP5AP-AviTag-9xHis (C terminal on backbone)
  Cloning method: Restriction Enzyme; 5′ cloning site GCGGCCGC (not destroyed); 3′ cloning site GGCGCGCC (not destroyed)
  Sequencing primers: 5′ ATTTAGGTGACACTATAG; 3′ CGTCGCACTCCATCACGGTG
Resource information
  A portion of this plasmid was derived from a plasmid made by: synthesis by ThermoFisher
Terms and licenses: Academic/Nonprofit Terms; Industry Terms: Not Available to Industry
Depositor comments: Some plasmids in this collection may have an IS4-like element ISVsa5 family transposase upstream of the CMV promoter.
How to cite: pD649-HAsp-KLRG1-COMP5AP-AviTag-9xHis was a gift from Chris Garcia (Addgene plasmid # 157091 ; http://n2t.net/addgene:157091 ; RRID:Addgene_157091)
