>Addgene plasmid #157091 | pD649-HAsp-KLRG1-COMP5AP-AviTag-9xHis | depositor partial sequence | sequence record 303292 | insert (extracellular domain)
TTGTGTCAGGGCAGCAATTACTCTACCTGCGCCAGCTGTCCTAGCTGCCCCGACAGATGGATGAAGTACG
GCAACCACTGCTACTACTTCAGCGTGGAAGAGAAGGACTGGAACAGCAGCCTGGAATTCTGCCTGGCCAG
AGACAGCCATCTGCTGGTCATCACCGACAATCAAGAGATGAGCCTGCTCCAGGTGTTCCTGAGCGAGGCC
TTTTGTTGGATCGGCCTGAGAAACAATAGCGGTTGGAGATGGGAGGACGGCAGCCCTCTGAACTTCAGCA
GAATCAGCAGCAACAGCTTCGTGCAGACCTGCGGCGCCATCAACAAAAATGGACTGCAGGCCAGCAGCTG
CGAGGTGCCACTTCACTGGGTCTGCAAGAAGTGCCCATTTGCCGATCAGGCCCTGTTT
